Addgene plasmid #111957: pJB01
Purpose: Expresses His10-RFP-Halo; construct generated for pull-down and localization experiments
Depositing lab: Matthew Good. Depositing organization: University of Pennsylvania. Publication: Optochemical Control of Protein Localization and Activity within Cell-like Compartments. Caldwell RM, Bermudez JG, Thai D, Aonbangkhen C, Schuster BS, Courtney T, Deiters A, Hammer DA, Chenoweth DM, Good MC. Biochemistry. 2018 May 8;57(18):2590-2596. doi: 10.1021/acs.biochem.8b00131. Epub 2018 Apr 19. PubMed 29671583.
Backbone
  Vector backbone: prSET
  Backbone manufacturer: ThermoFisherScientific
  Backbone size w/o insert (bp): 2900
  Total vector size (bp): 4483
  Modifications to backbone: 6XHis-tag was replaced with 10X-Histag at N terminal. mRFP1 was inserted between BamHI and EcoRI cut sites and additional restriction enzyme cut sites were added.
  Vector type: Bacterial Expression
Growth in bacteria
  Bacterial resistance: Ampicillin, 100 μg/mL
  Growth temperature: 37°C
  Growth strain: DH5alpha
  Copy number: High Copy
Gene/Insert
  Gene/Insert name: RFP (alt name: mRFP1)
  Insert size (bp): 1719
  GenBank ID: AF506027
  Promoter: T7
  Tag / fusion protein: HaloTag (C terminal on insert)
  Cloning method: Restriction Enzyme; 5′ cloning site NotI (not destroyed); 3′ cloning site EcoRI (not destroyed)
  Sequencing primers: 5′ T7 Promoter; 3′ T7 Terminator
Terms and licenses: Academic/Nonprofit Terms; Industry Terms: Not Available to Industry
How to cite: pJB01 was a gift from Matthew Good (Addgene plasmid # 111957 ; http://n2t.net/addgene:111957 ; RRID:Addgene_111957)
