[The description below was written by a language model from this plasmid's Addgene catalogue record and pLannotate feature annotations shown in this document.]
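Description:
pJB01 is a 4,483 bp bacterial expression plasmid built on the pRSET backbone for producing a His10-mRFP1-HaloTag fusion protein in E. coli. It replicates from a high-copy ColE1/pUC-type origin, is selected with ampicillin through the bla (AmpR) gene under its own promoter, and also carries an f1 phage origin that permits single-stranded DNA production. Two full-length sequence records, one from the depositor and one from repository sequencing, give the same set and order of features and differ only in the numbering start point.

The expression cassette is driven by the bacteriophage T7 promoter and the T7 gene 10 ribosome binding site, so it requires a host that supplies T7 RNA polymerase, and it ends at the T7 terminator. According to the record, the original 6xHis tag of the backbone was replaced with a 10xHis tag at the N terminus. The annotation software labels this short region as a capTEV fragment, most likely reflecting the histidine stretch. It is followed by the T7 gene 10 leader and the Xpress epitope with its enterokinase cleavage site, both inherited from pRSET. Next comes mRFP1, a monomeric red fluorescent protein derived from Discosoma, fused at its C terminus to HaloTag, a modified dehalogenase that bonds covalently to chloroalkane ligands. Short lacZα, lacI and SET1 fragments appear to be backbone remnants or partial annotation matches rather than functional genes.

The stated purpose is pull-down and localization experiments: the His10 tag allows metal-affinity capture, mRFP1 allows visualization, and HaloTag allows ligand-directed tethering, consistent with the associated work on optochemical control of protein localization in cell-like compartments.
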