Features (pLannotate 1.2.2; 15 found; start..end, strand, type, name):
     20..38      +  promoter       T7 promoter: promoter for bacteriophage T7 RNA polymerase
     70..92      +  RBS            RBS: efficient ribosome binding site from bacteriophage T7 gene 10 (Olins and Rangwala, 1989)
    124..144     +  CDS            capTEV™ (fragment): composite tag for in vivo biotinylation, TEV protease cleavage, and 6xHis tagging
    145..177     +  CDS            T7 tag (gene 10 leader): leader peptide from bacteriophage T7 gene 10 promotes efficient translation in E. coli
    181..204     +  CDS            Xpress™ tag: Xpress™ epitope tag, including an enterokinase recognition and cleavage site
    226..900     +  CDS            mRFP1: mRFP1 is a basic (constitutively fluorescent) red fluorescent protein published in 2002, derived from Discosoma sp.. It is reported to be a somewhat slowly-maturing monomer with low acid sensitivity.
    925..1814    +  CDS            HaloTag® (fragment): modified bacterial dehalogenase that forms covalent bonds with chloroalkane derivatives
   1841..1890    +  CDS            SET1 (fragment): solubility-enhancement tag derived from T7 phage gene 10B
   1898..1945    +  terminator     T7 terminator: transcription terminator for bacteriophage T7 RNA polymerase
   1971..2037    +  CDS            lacZα (fragment): LacZα fragment of β-galactosidase; lacZ fragment
   2042..2470    +  rep_origin     f1 ori (sequence partly withheld): f1 bacteriophage origin of replication; arrow indicates direction of (+) strand synthesis
   2523..2627    +  promoter       AmpR promoter: bla
   2628..3488    +  CDS            AmpR: β-lactamase; bla; confers resistance to ampicillin, carbenicillin, and related antibiotics
   3659..4247    +  rep_origin     ori: high-copy-number ColE1/pMB1/pBR322/pUC origin of replication
   4430..4483    +  CDS            lacI (fragment): lac repressor; lacI; The lac repressor binds to the lac operator to inhibit transcription in E. coli. This inhibition can be relieved by adding lactose or isopropyl-β-D-thiogalactopyranoside (IPTG).
>Addgene plasmid #111957 | pJB01 | depositor full sequence | sequence record 210559 | Entire plasmid
GATCTCGATCCCGCGAAATTAATACGACTCACTATAGGGAGACCACAACGGTTTCCCTCTAGAAATAATT
TTGTTTAACTTTAAGAAGGAGATATACATATGCGGGGTTCTCATCATCATCATCATCATCATCATCATCA
TGGTATGGCTAGCATGACTGGTGGACAGCAAATGGGTCGGGATCTGTACGACGATGACGATAAGGATCGA
TGGGGATCCCCGCGGATGGCTTCCTCCGAAGACGTTATCAAAGAGTTCATGCGTTTCAAAGTTCGTATGG
AAGGTTCCGTTAACGGTCACGAGTTCGAAATCGAAGGTGAAGGTGAAGGTCGTCCGTACGAAGGTACCCA
GACCGCTAAACTGAAAGTTACCAAAGGTGGTCCGCTGCCGTTCGCTTGGGACATCCTGTCCCCGCAGTTC
CAGTACGGTTCCAAAGCTTACGTTAAACACCCGGCTGACATCCCGGACTACCTGAAACTGTCCTTCCCGG
AAGGTTTCAAATGGGAACGTGTTATGAACTTCGAAGACGGTGGTGTTGTTACCGTTACCCAGGACTCCTC
CCTGCAAGACGGTGAGTTCATCTACAAAGTTAAACTGCGTGGTACCAACTTCCCGTCCGACGGTCCGGTT
ATGCAGAAAAAAACCATGGGTTGGGAAGCTTCCACCGAACGTATGTACCCGGAAGACGGTGCTCTGAAAG
GTGAAATCAAAATGCGTCTGAAACTGAAAGACGGTGGTCACTACGACGCTGAAGTTAAAACCACCTACAT
GGCTAAAAAACCGGTTCAGCTGCCGGGTGCTTACAAAACCGACATCAAACTGGACATCACCTCCCACAAC
GAAGACTACACCATCGTTGAACAGTACGAACGTGCTGAAGGTCGTCACTCCACCGGTGCTTGTGCGGCCG
CAGGTTCGGGTTCGATGGCAGAAATCGGTACTGGCTTTCCATTCGACCCCCATTATGTGGAAGTCCTGGG
CGAGCGCATGCACTACGTCGATGTTGGTCCGCGCGATGGCACCCCTGTGCTGTTCCTGCACGGTAACCCG
ACCTCCTCCTACGTGTGGCGCAACATCATCCCGCATGTTGCACCGACCCATCGCTGCATTGCTCCAGACC
TGATCGGTATGGGCAAATCCGACAAACCAGACCTGGGTTATTTCTTCGACGACCACGTCCGCTTCATGGA
TGCCTTCATCGAAGCCCTGGGTCTGGAAGAGGTCGTCCTGGTCATTCACGACTGGGGCTCCGCTCTGGGT
TTCCACTGGGCCAAGCGCAATCCAGAGCGCGTCAAAGGTATTGCATTTATGGAGTTCATCCGCCCTATCC
CGACCTGGGACGAATGGCCAGAATTTGCCCGCGAGACCTTCCAGGCCTTCCGCACCACCGACGTCGGCCG
CAAGCTGATCATCGATCAGAACGTTTTTATCGAGGGTACGCTGCCGATGGGTGTCGTCCGCCCGCTGACT
GAAGTCGAGATGGACCATTACCGCGAGCCGTTCCTGAATCCTGTTGACCGCGAGCCACTGTGGCGCTTCC
CAAACGAGCTGCCAATCGCCGGTGAGCCAGCGAACATCGTCGCGCTGGTCGAAGAATACATGGACTGGCT
GCACCAGTCCCCTGTCCCGAAGCTGCTGTTCTGGGGCACCCCAGGCGTTCTGATCCCACCGGCCGAAGCC
GCTCGCCTGGCCAAAAGCCTGCCTAACTGCAAGGCTGTGGACATCGGCCCGGGTCTGAATCTGCTGCAAG
AAGACAACCCGGACCTGATCGGCAGCGAGATCGCGCGCTGGCTGTCGACGCTCGAGATTTCCGGTTAATA
AGAATTCGAAGCTTGATCCGGCTGCTAACAAAGCCCGAAAGGAAGCTGAGTTGGCTGCTGCCACCGCTGA
GCAATAACTAGCATAACCCCTTGGGGCCTCTAAACGGGTCTTGAGGGGTTTTTTGCTGAAAGGAGGAACT
ATATCCGGATCTGGCGTAATAGCGAAGAGGCCCGCACCGATCGCCCTTCCCAACAGTTGCGCAGCCTGAA
TGGCGAATGGG
[124 nt withheld, positions 2042-2165]
C
[91 nt withheld, positions 2167-2257]
A
[49 nt withheld, positions 2259-2307]
CCTTTGACGTTGGAGTCCACGTTCTTT
[37 nt withheld, positions 2335-2371]
ACCCTATCTCGGTCTATTCTTTTGATTTATAAGGGATTTTGCCGATTTCGGCCTATTGGTTAAAAAATGA
GCTGATTTAACAAAAATTTAACGCGAATTTTAACAAAATATTAACGCTTACAATTTAGGTGGCACTTTTC
GGGGAAATGTGCGCGGAACCCCTATTTGTTTATTTTTCTAAATACATTCAAATATGTATCCGCTCATGAG
ACAATAACCCTGATAAATGCTTCAATAATATTGAAAAAGGAAGAGTATGAGTATTCAACATTTCCGTGTC
GCCCTTATTCCCTTTTTTGCGGCATTTTGCCTTCCTGTTTTTGCTCACCCAGAAACGCTGGTGAAAGTAA
AAGATGCTGAAGATCAGTTGGGTGCACGAGTGGGTTACATCGAACTGGATCTCAACAGCGGTAAGATCCT
TGAGAGTTTTCGCCCCGAAGAACGTTTTCCAATGATGAGCACTTTTAAAGTTCTGCTATGTGGCGCGGTA
TTATCCCGTATTGACGCCGGGCAAGAGCAACTCGGTCGCCGCATACACTATTCTCAGAATGACTTGGTTG
AGTACTCACCAGTCACAGAAAAGCATCTTACGGATGGCATGACAGTAAGAGAATTATGCAGTGCTGCCAT
AACCATGAGTGATAACACTGCGGCCAACTTACTTCTGACAACGATCGGAGGACCGAAGGAGCTAACCGCT
TTTTTGCACAACATGGGGGATCATGTAACTCGCCTTGATCGTTGGGAACCGGAGCTGAATGAAGCCATAC
CAAACGACGAGCGTGACACCACGATGCCTGTAGCAATGGCAACAACGTTGCGCAAACTATTAACTGGCGA
ACTACTTACTCTAGCTTCCCGGCAACAATTAATAGACTGGATGGAGGCGGATAAAGTTGCAGGACCACTT
CTGCGCTCGGCCCTTCCGGCTGGCTGGTTTATTGCTGATAAATCTGGAGCCGGTGAGCGTGGGTCTCGCG
GTATCATTGCAGCACTGGGGCCAGATGGTAAGCCCTCCCGTATCGTAGTTATCTACACGACGGGGAGTCA
GGCAACTATGGATGAACGAAATAGACAGATCGCTGAGATAGGTGCCTCACTGATTAAGCATTGGTAACTG
TCAGACCAAGTTTACTCATATATACTTTAGATTGATTTAAAACTTCATTTTTAATTTAAAAGGATCTAGG
TGAAGATCCTTTTTGATAATCTCATGACCAAAATCCCTTAACGTGAGTTTTCGTTCCACTGAGCGTCAGA
CCCCGTAGAAAAGATCAAAGGATCTTCTTGAGATCCTTTTTTTCTGCGCGTAATCTGCTGCTTGCAAACA
AAAAAACCACCGCTACCAGCGGTGGTTTGTTTGCCGGATCAAGAGCTACCAACTCTTTTTCCGAAGGTAA
CTGGCTTCAGCAGAGCGCAGATACCAAATACTGTTCTTCTAGTGTAGCCGTAGTTAGGCCACCACTTCAA
GAACTCTGTAGCACCGCCTACATACCTCGCTCTGCTAATCCTGTTACCAGTGGCTGCTGCCAGTGGCGAT
AAGTCGTGTCTTACCGGGTTGGACTCAAGACGATAGTTACCGGATAAGGCGCAGCGGTCGGGCTGAACGG
GGGGTTCGTGCACACAGCCCAGCTTGGAGCGAACGACCTACACCGAACTGAGATACCTACAGCGTGAGCT
ATGAGAAAGCGCCACGCTTCCCGAAGGGAGAAAGGCGGACAGGTATCCGGTAAGCGGCAGGGTCGGAACA
GGAGAGCGCACGAGGGAGCTTCCAGGGGGAAACGCCTGGTATCTTTATAGTCCTGTCGGGTTTCGCCACC
TCTGACTTGAGCGTCGATTTTTGTGATGCTCGTCAGGGGGGCGGAGCCTATGGAAAAACGCCAGCAACGC
GGCCTTTTTACGGTTCCTGGCCTTTTGCTGGCCTTTTGCTCACATGTTCTTTCCTGCGTTATCCCCTGAT
TCTGTGGATAACCGTATTACCGCCTTTGAGTGAGCTGATACCGCTCGCCGCAGCCGAACGACCGAGCGCA
GCGAGTCAGTGAGCGAGGAAGCGGAAGAGCGCCCAATACGCAAACCGCCTCTCCCCGCGCGTTGGCCGAT
TCATTAATGCAG
