Features (pLannotate 1.2.2; 15 found; start..end, strand, type, name):
     51..69      +  promoter       T7 promoter: promoter for bacteriophage T7 RNA polymerase
    101..123     +  RBS            RBS: efficient ribosome binding site from bacteriophage T7 gene 10 (Olins and Rangwala, 1989)
    155..175     +  CDS            capTEV™ (fragment): composite tag for in vivo biotinylation, TEV protease cleavage, and 6xHis tagging
    176..208     +  CDS            T7 tag (gene 10 leader): leader peptide from bacteriophage T7 gene 10 promotes efficient translation in E. coli
    212..235     +  CDS            Xpress™ tag: Xpress™ epitope tag, including an enterokinase recognition and cleavage site
    257..931     +  CDS            mRFP1: mRFP1 is a basic (constitutively fluorescent) red fluorescent protein published in 2002, derived from Discosoma sp.. It is reported to be a somewhat slowly-maturing monomer with low acid sensitivity.
    956..1845    +  CDS            HaloTag® (fragment): modified bacterial dehalogenase that forms covalent bonds with chloroalkane derivatives
   1872..1921    +  CDS            SET1 (fragment): solubility-enhancement tag derived from T7 phage gene 10B
   1929..1976    +  terminator     T7 terminator: transcription terminator for bacteriophage T7 RNA polymerase
   2002..2068    +  CDS            lacZα (fragment): LacZα fragment of β-galactosidase; lacZ fragment
   2073..2501    +  rep_origin     f1 ori (sequence partly withheld): f1 bacteriophage origin of replication; arrow indicates direction of (+) strand synthesis
   2554..2658    +  promoter       AmpR promoter: bla
   2659..3519    +  CDS            AmpR: β-lactamase; bla; confers resistance to ampicillin, carbenicillin, and related antibiotics
   3690..4278    +  rep_origin     ori: high-copy-number ColE1/pMB1/pBR322/pUC origin of replication
   4461..31      +  CDS            lacI (fragment) (across the origin): lac repressor; lacI; The lac repressor binds to the lac operator to inhibit transcription in E. coli. This inhibition can be relieved by adding lactose or isopropyl-β-D-thiogalactopyranoside (IPTG).
>Addgene plasmid #111957 | pJB01 | addgene full sequence | sequence record 219912 | Addgene NGS Result
TCCCCGCGCGTTGGCCGATTCATTAATGCAGGATCTCGATCCCGCGAAATTAATACGACTCACTATAGGG
AGACCACAACGGTTTCCCTCTAGAAATAATTTTGTTTAACTTTAAGAAGGAGATATACATATGCGGGGTT
CTCATCATCATCATCATCATCATCATCATCATGGTATGGCTAGCATGACTGGTGGACAGCAAATGGGTCG
GGATCTGTACGACGATGACGATAAGGATCGATGGGGATCCCCGCGGATGGCTTCCTCCGAAGACGTTATC
AAAGAGTTCATGCGTTTCAAAGTTCGTATGGAAGGTTCCGTTAACGGTCACGAGTTCGAAATCGAAGGTG
AAGGTGAAGGTCGTCCGTACGAAGGTACCCAGACCGCTAAACTGAAAGTTACCAAAGGTGGTCCGCTGCC
GTTCGCTTGGGACATCCTGTCCCCGCAGTTCCAGTACGGTTCCAAAGCTTACGTTAAACACCCGGCTGAC
ATCCCGGACTACCTGAAACTGTCCTTCCCGGAAGGTTTCAAATGGGAACGTGTTATGAACTTCGAAGACG
GTGGTGTTGTTACCGTTACCCAGGACTCCTCCCTGCAAGACGGTGAGTTCATCTACAAAGTTAAACTGCG
TGGTACCAACTTCCCGTCCGACGGTCCGGTTATGCAGAAAAAAACCATGGGTTGGGAAGCTTCCACCGAA
CGTATGTACCCGGAAGACGGTGCTCTGAAAGGTGAAATCAAAATGCGTCTGAAACTGAAAGACGGTGGTC
ACTACGACGCTGAAGTTAAAACCACCTACATGGCTAAAAAACCGGTTCAGCTGCCGGGTGCTTACAAAAC
CGACATCAAACTGGACATCACCTCCCACAACGAAGACTACACCATCGTTGAACAGTACGAACGTGCTGAA
GGTCGTCACTCCACCGGTGCTTGTGCGGCCGCAGGTTCGGGTTCGATGGCAGAAATCGGTACTGGCTTTC
CATTCGACCCCCATTATGTGGAAGTCCTGGGCGAGCGCATGCACTACGTCGATGTTGGTCCGCGCGATGG
CACCCCTGTGCTGTTCCTGCACGGTAACCCGACCTCCTCCTACGTGTGGCGCAACATCATCCCGCATGTT
GCACCGACCCATCGCTGCATTGCTCCAGACCTGATCGGTATGGGCAAATCCGACAAACCAGACCTGGGTT
ATTTCTTCGACGACCACGTCCGCTTCATGGATGCCTTCATCGAAGCCCTGGGTCTGGAAGAGGTCGTCCT
GGTCATTCACGACTGGGGCTCCGCTCTGGGTTTCCACTGGGCCAAGCGCAATCCAGAGCGCGTCAAAGGT
ATTGCATTTATGGAGTTCATCCGCCCTATCCCGACCTGGGACGAATGGCCAGAATTTGCCCGCGAGACCT
TCCAGGCCTTCCGCACCACCGACGTCGGCCGCAAGCTGATCATCGATCAGAACGTTTTTATCGAGGGTAC
GCTGCCGATGGGTGTCGTCCGCCCGCTGACTGAAGTCGAGATGGACCATTACCGCGAGCCGTTCCTGAAT
CCTGTTGACCGCGAGCCACTGTGGCGCTTCCCAAACGAGCTGCCAATCGCCGGTGAGCCAGCGAACATCG
TCGCGCTGGTCGAAGAATACATGGACTGGCTGCACCAGTCCCCTGTCCCGAAGCTGCTGTTCTGGGGCAC
CCCAGGCGTTCTGATCCCACCGGCCGAAGCCGCTCGCCTGGCCAAAAGCCTGCCTAACTGCAAGGCTGTG
GACATCGGCCCGGGTCTGAATCTGCTGCAAGAAGACAACCCGGACCTGATCGGCAGCGAGATCGCGCGCT
GGCTGTCGACGCTCGAGATTTCCGGTTAATAAGAATTCGAAGCTTGATCCGGCTGCTAACAAAGCCCGAA
AGGAAGCTGAGTTGGCTGCTGCCACCGCTGAGCAATAACTAGCATAACCCCTTGGGGCCTCTAAACGGGT
CTTGAGGGGTTTTTTGCTGAAAGGAGGAACTATATCCGGATCTGGCGTAATAGCGAAGAGGCCCGCACCG
ATCGCCCTTCCCAACAGTTGCGCAGCCTGAATGGCGAATGGG
[124 nt withheld, positions 2073-2196]
C
[91 nt withheld, positions 2198-2288]
A
[49 nt withheld, positions 2290-2338]
CCTTTGACGTTGGAGTCCACGTTCTTT
[37 nt withheld, positions 2366-2402]
ACCCTATCTCGGTCTATTCTTTTGATTTATAAGGGATTTTGCCGATTTCGGCCTATTGGTTAAAAAATGA
GCTGATTTAACAAAAATTTAACGCGAATTTTAACAAAATATTAACGCTTACAATTTAGGTGGCACTTTTC
GGGGAAATGTGCGCGGAACCCCTATTTGTTTATTTTTCTAAATACATTCAAATATGTATCCGCTCATGAG
ACAATAACCCTGATAAATGCTTCAATAATATTGAAAAAGGAAGAGTATGAGTATTCAACATTTCCGTGTC
GCCCTTATTCCCTTTTTTGCGGCATTTTGCCTTCCTGTTTTTGCTCACCCAGAAACGCTGGTGAAAGTAA
AAGATGCTGAAGATCAGTTGGGTGCACGAGTGGGTTACATCGAACTGGATCTCAACAGCGGTAAGATCCT
TGAGAGTTTTCGCCCCAAAGAACGTTTTCCAATGATGAGCACTTTTAAAGTTCTGCTATGTGGCGCGGTA
TTATCCCGTATTGACGCCGGGCAAGAGCAACTCGGTCGCCGCATACACTATTCTCAGAATGACTTGGTTG
AGTACTCACCAGTCACAGAAAAGCATCTTACGGATGGCATGACAGTAAGAGAATTATGCAGTGCTGCCAT
AACCATGAGTGATAACACTGCGGCCAACTTACTTCTGACAACGATCGGAGGACCGAAGGAGCTAACCGCT
TTTTTGCACAACATGGGGGATCATGTAACTCGCCTTGATCGTTGGGAACCGGAGCTGAATGAAGCCATAC
CAAACGACGAGCGTGACACCACGATGCCTGTAGCAATGGCAACAACGTTGCGCAAACTATTAACTGGCGA
ACTACTTACTCTAGCTTCCCGGCAACAATTAATAGACTGGATGGAGGCGGATAAAGTTGCAGGACCACTT
CTGCGCTCGGCCCTTCCGGCTGGCTGGTTTATTGCTGATAAATCTGGAGCCGGTGAGCGTGGGTCTCGCG
GTATCATTGCAGCACTGGGGCCAGATGGTAAGCCCTCCCGTATCGTAGTTATCTACACGACGGGGAGTCA
GGCAACTATGGATGAACGAAATAGACAGATCGCTGAGATAGGTGCCTCACTGATTAAGCATTGGTAACTG
TCAGACCAAGTTTACTCATATATACTTTAGATTGATTTAAAACTTCATTTTTAATTTAAAAGGATCTAGG
TGAAGATCCTTTTTGATAATCTCATGACCAAAATCCCTTAACGTGAGTTTTCGTTCCACTGAGCGTCAGA
CCCCGTAGAAAAGATCAAAGGATCTTCTTGAGATCCTTTTTTTCTGCGCGTAATCTGCTGCTTGCAAACA
AAAAAACCACCGCTACCAGCGGTGGTTTGTTTGCCGGATCAAGAGCTACCAACTCTTTTTCCGAAGGTAA
CTGGCTTCAGCAGAGCGCAGATACCAAATACTGTTCTTCTAGTGTAGCCGTAGTTAGGCCACCACTTCAA
GAACTCTGTAGCACCGCCTACATACCTCGCTCTGCTAATCCTGTTACCAGTGGCTGCTGCCAGTGGCGAT
AAGTCGTGTCTTACCGGGTTGGACTCAAGACGATAGTTACCGGATAAGGCGCAGCGGTCGGGCTGAACGG
GGGGTTCGTGCACACAGCCCAGCTTGGAGCGAACGACCTACACCGAACTGAGATACCTACAGCGTGAGCT
ATGAGAAAGCGCCACGCTTCCCGAAGGGAGAAAGGCGGACAGGTATCCGGTAAGCGGCAGGGTCGGAACA
GGAGAGCGCACGAGGGAGCTTCCAGGGGGAAACGCCTGGTATCTTTATAGTCCTGTCGGGTTTCGCCACC
TCTGACTTGAGCGTCGATTTTTGTGATGCTCGTCAGGGGGGCGGAGCCTATGGAAAAACGCCAGCAACGC
GGCCTTTTTACGGTTCCTGGCCTTTTGCTGGCCTTTTGCTCACATGTTCTTTCCTGCGTTATCCCCTGAT
TCTGTGGATAACCGTATTACCGCCTTTGAGTGAGCTGATACCGCTCGCCGCAGCCGAACGACCGAGCGCA
GCGAGTCAGTGAGCGAGGAAGCGGAAGAGCGCCCAATACGCAAACCGCCTC
